>Addgene plasmid #35651 | pAAVscCBPITuDlet-7Gpluc7xlet7BT | depositor full sequence | sequence record 43854 | pAAVscCBPITuDlet-7Gpluc7xlet7BT sequence 5360 bps
CTGCGCGCTCGCTCGCTCACTGAGGCCGCCCGGGCAAAGCCCGGGCGTCGGGCGACCTTTGGTCGCCCGG
CCTCAGTGAGCGAGCGAGCGCGCAGAGAGGGAGTGTAGCCATGCTCTAGGAAGATCAATTCGGTACAATT
CACGCGTCGACATTGATTATTGACTCTGGTCGTTACATAACTTACGGTAAATGGCCCGCCTGGCTGACCG
CCCAACGACCCCGCCCATTGACGTCAATAATGACGTATGTTCCCATAGTAACGCCAATAGGGACTTTCCA
TTGACGTCAATGGGTGGAGTATTTACGGTAAACTGCCCACTTGGCAGTACATCAAGTGTATCATATGCCA
AGTACGCCCCCTATTGACGTCAATGACGGTAAATGGCCCGCCTGGCATTATGCCCAGTACATGACCTTAT
GGGACTTTCCTACTTGGCAGTACATCTACTCGAGGCCACGTTCTGCTTCACTCTCCCCATCTCCCCCCCC
TCCCCACCCCCAATTTTGTATTTATTTATTTTTTAATTATTTTGTGCAGCGATGGGGGCGGGGGGGGGGG
GGGGGGGGGCGCGCGCCAGGCGGGGCGGGGCGGGGCGAGGGGCGGGGCGGGGCGAGGCGGAGAGGTGCGG
CGGCAGCCAATCAGAGCGGCGCGCTCCGAAAGTTTCCTTTTATGGCGAGGCGGCGGCGGCGGCGGCCCTA
TAAAAAGCGAAGCGCGCGGCGGGCGGGAGCGGGATCAGCCACCGCGGTGGCGGCCCTAGAGTCGATCGAG
GAACTGAAAAACCAGAAAGTTAACTGGTAAGTTTAGTCTTTTTGTCTTTTATTTCAGCCCCAGTGGAAAG
ACGCGCAGGCAAAACGCACCACGTGACGGAGCGTGACCGCGCGCCGAGCGCGCGCCAAGGTCGGGCAGGA
AGAGGGCCTATTTCCCATGATTCCTTCATATTTGCATATACGATACAAGGCTGTTAGAGAGATAATTAGA
ATTAATTTGACTGTAAACACAAAGATATTAGTACAAAATACGTGACGTAGAAAGTAATAATTTCTTGGGT
AGTTTGCAGTTTTAAAATTATGTTTTAAAATGGACTATCATATGCTTACCGTAACTTGAAAGTATTTCGA
TTTCTTGGGTTTATATATCTTGTGGAAAGGACGCGGGATCCGACGGCGCTAGGATCATCAACAACTATAC
AACCATCTTACTACCTCACAAGTATTCTGGTCACAGAATACAACAACTATACAACCATCTTACTACCTCA
CAAGATGATCCTAGCGCCGTCTTTTTTAAGGTGTCCCGGATCCGGTGGTGGTGCAAATCAAAGAACTGCT
CCTCAGTGGATGTTGCCTTTACTTCTAGGCCTGTACGGAAGTGTTACTTCTGCTCTAAAAGCTGCGGAAT
TGTACCCGCGGCCGATCCACCGGTCGCCACCATCTAGCATGGGAGTCAAAGTTCTGTTTGCCCTGATCTG
CATCGCTGTGGCCGAGGCCAAGCCCACCGAGAACAACGAAGACTTCAACATCGTGGCCGTGGCCAGCAAC
TTCGCGACCACGGATCTCGATGCTGACCGCGGGAAGTTGCCCGGCAAGAAGCTGCCGCTGGAGGTGCTCA
AAGAGATGGAAGCCAATGCCCGGAAAGCTGGCTGCACCAGGGGCTGTCTGATCTGCCTGTCCCACATCAA
GTGCACGCCCAAGATGAAGAAGTTCATCCCAGGACGCTGCCACACCTACGAAGGCGACAAAGAGTCCGCA
CAGGGCGGCATAGGCGAGGCGATCGTCGACATTCCTGAGATTCCTGGGTTCAAGGACTTGGAGCCCATGG
AGCAGTTCATCGCACAGGTCGATCTGTGTGTGGACTGCACAACTGGCTGCCTCAAAGGGCTTGCCAACGT
GCAGTGTTCTGACCTGCTCAAGAAGTGGCTGCCGCAACGCTGTGCGACCTTTGCCAGCAAGATCCAGGGC
CAGGTGGACAAGATCAAGGGGGCCGGTGGTGACTAGCTCGACGCTGATCCTAGAAACTATACAAAACCTA
CCTCAAACCACACAAAACCTACCTCAAACCATACAAAACCTACCTCAAACTATGCAAAACCTACCTCTAA
CTATACAAAACCTACCTCAAACTGTACAAAACCTACCTCAAACCATACAAAACCTACCTCAGGGCCGATC
AGCCTCGACTGTGCCTTCTAGTTGCCAGCCATCTGTTGTTTGCCCCTCCCCCGTGCCTTCCTTGACCCTG
GAAGGTGCCACTCCCACTGTCCTTTCCTAATAAAATGAGGAAATTGCATCGCATTGTCTGAGTAGGTGTC
ATTCTATTCTGGGGGGTGGGGTGGGGCAGGACAGCAAGGGGGAGGATTGGGAAGACAATTAGGTAGATAA
GTAGCATGGCGGGTTAATCATTAACTACAAGGAACCCCTAGTGATGGAGTTGGCCACTCCCTCTCTGCGC
GCTCGCTCGCTCACTGAGGCCGGGCGACCAAAGGTCGCCCGACGCCCGGGCTTTGCCCGGGCGGCCTCAG
TGAGCGAGCGAGCGCGCAGCCTTAATTAACCTAATTCACTGGCCGTCGTTTTACAACGTCGTGACTGGGA
AAACCCTGGCGTTACCCAACTTAATCGCCTTGCAGCACATCCCCCTTTCGCCAGCTGGCGTAATAGCGAA
GAGGCCCGCACCGATCGCCCTTCCCAACAGTTGCGCAGCCTGAATGGCGAATGGG
[124 nt withheld, positions 2716-2839]
C
[91 nt withheld, positions 2841-2931]
A
[49 nt withheld, positions 2933-2981]
CCTTTGACGTTGGAGTCCACGTTCTTT
[37 nt withheld, positions 3009-3045]
ACCCTATCTCGGTCTATTCTTTTGATTTATAAGGGATTTTGCCGATTTCGGCCTATTGGTTAAAAAATGA
GCTGATTTAACAAAAATTTAACGCGAATTTTAACAAAATATTAACGCTTACAATTTAGGTGGCACTTTTC
GGGGAAATGTGCGCGGAACCCCTATTTGTTTATTTTTCTAAATACATTCAAATATGTATCCGCTCATGAG
ACAATAACCCTGATAAATGCTTCAATAATATTGAAAAAGGAAGAGTATGAGTATTCAACATTTCCGTGTC
GCCCTTATTCCCTTTTTTGCGGCATTTTGCCTTCCTGTTTTTGCTCACCCAGAAACGCTGGTGAAAGTAA
AAGATGCTGAAGATCAGTTGGGTGCACGAGTGGGTTACATCGAACTGGATCTCAACAGCGGTAAGATCCT
TGAGAGTTTTCGCCCCGAAGAACGTTTTCCAATGATGAGCACTTTTAAAGTTCTGCTATGTGGCGCGGTA
TTATCCCGTATTGACGCCGGGCAAGAGCAACTCGGTCGCCGCATACACTATTCTCAGAATGACTTGGTTG
AGTACTCACCAGTCACAGAAAAGCATCTTACGGATGGCATGACAGTAAGAGAATTATGCAGTGCTGCCAT
AACCATGAGTGATAACACTGCGGCCAACTTACTTCTGACAACGATCGGAGGACCGAAGGAGCTAACCGCT
TTTTTGCACAACATGGGGGATCATGTAACTCGCCTTGATCGTTGGGAACCGGAGCTGAATGAAGCCATAC
CAAACGACGAGCGTGACACCACGATGCCTGTAGCAATGGCAACAACGTTGCGCAAACTATTAACTGGCGA
ACTACTTACTCTAGCTTCCCGGCAACAATTAATAGACTGGATGGAGGCGGATAAAGTTGCAGGACCACTT
CTGCGCTCGGCCCTTCCGGCTGGCTGGTTTATTGCTGATAAATCTGGAGCCGGTGAGCGTGGGTCTCGCG
GTATCATTGCAGCACTGGGGCCAGATGGTAAGCCCTCCCGTATCGTAGTTATCTACACGACGGGGAGTCA
GGCAACTATGGATGAACGAAATAGACAGATCGCTGAGATAGGTGCCTCACTGATTAAGCATTGGTAACTG
TCAGACCAAGTTTACTCATATATACTTTAGATTGATTTAAAACTTCATTTTTAATTTAAAAGGATCTAGG
TGAAGATCCTTTTTGATAATCTCATGACCAAAATCCCTTAACGTGAGTTTTCGTTCCACTGAGCGTCAGA
CCCCGTAGAAAAGATCAAAGGATCTTCTTGAGATCCTTTTTTTCTGCGCGTAATCTGCTGCTTGCAAACA
AAAAAACCACCGCTACCAGCGGTGGTTTGTTTGCCGGATCAAGAGCTACCAACTCTTTTTCCGAAGGTAA
CTGGCTTCAGCAGAGCGCAGATACCAAATACTGTTCTTCTAGTGTAGCCGTAGTTAGGCCACCACTTCAA
GAACTCTGTAGCACCGCCTACATACCTCGCTCTGCTAATCCTGTTACCAGTGGCTGCTGCCAGTGGCGAT
AAGTCGTGTCTTACCGGGTTGGACTCAAGACGATAGTTACCGGATAAGGCGCAGCGGTCGGGCTGAACGG
GGGGTTCGTGCACACAGCCCAGCTTGGAGCGAACGACCTACACCGAACTGAGATACCTACAGCGTGAGCT
ATGAGAAAGCGCCACGCTTCCCGAAGGGAGAAAGGCGGACAGGTATCCGGTAAGCGGCAGGGTCGGAACA
GGAGAGCGCACGAGGGAGCTTCCAGGGGGAAACGCCTGGTATCTTTATAGTCCTGTCGGGTTTCGCCACC
TCTGACTTGAGCGTCGATTTTTGTGATGCTCGTCAGGGGGGCGGAGCCTATGGAAAAACGCCAGCAACGC
GGCCTTTTTACGGTTCCTGGCCTTTTGCTGGCCTTTTGCTCACATGTTCTTTCCTGCGTTATCCCCTGAT
TCTGTGGATAACCGTATTACCGCCTTTGAGTGAGCTGATACCGCTCGCCGCAGCCGAACGACCGAGCGCA
GCGAGTCAGTGAGCGAGGAAGCGGAAGAGCGCCCAATACGCAAACCGCCTCTCCCCGCGCGTTGGCCGAT
TCATTAATGCAGCTGGCACGACAGGTTTCCCGACTGGAAAGCGGGCAGTGAGCGCAACGCAATTAATGTG
AGTTAGCTCACTCATTAGGCACCCCAGGCTTTACACTTTATGCTTCCGGCTCGTATGTTGTGTGGAATTG
TGAGCGGATAACAATTTCACACAGGAAACAGCTATGACCATGATTACGCCAGATTTAATTAAGGCCTTAA
TTAGG
Features (pLannotate 1.2.2; 20 found; start..end, strand, type, name):
    149..165     +  enhancer       CMV enhancer (fragment): human cytomegalovirus immediate early enhancer
    171..449     +  enhancer       CMV enhancer (fragment): human cytomegalovirus immediate early enhancer
    456..725     +  promoter       chicken β-actin promoter: No description available
    739..755     +  misc_feature   MCS (fragment): pBluescript multiple cloning site
    797..827     +  intron         SV40 intron (fragment): modified SV40 intron with splice donor and acceptor sites
    912..1152    +  promoter       U6 promoter: RNA polymerase III promoter for human U6 snRNA
   1293..1358    +  intron         SV40 intron (fragment): modified SV40 intron with splice donor and acceptor sites
   1439..1995    +  CDS            hGLuc (fragment): secreted Gaussia luciferase human codon-optimized
   2179..2290    +  polyA_signal   bGH poly(A) signal: bovine growth hormone polyadenylation signal
   2410..2540    +  repeat_region  AAV2 ITR (fragment): inverted terminal repeat of adeno-associated virus serotype 2 inverted
   2554..2711    +  CDS            lacZα (fragment): LacZα fragment of β-galactosidase; lacZ fragment
   2716..3144    +  rep_origin     f1 ori (sequence partly withheld): f1 bacteriophage origin of replication; arrow indicates direction of (+) strand synthesis
   3197..3301    +  promoter       AmpR promoter: bla
   3302..4162    +  CDS            AmpR: β-lactamase; bla; confers resistance to ampicillin, carbenicillin, and related antibiotics
   4333..4921    +  rep_origin     ori: high-copy-number ColE1/pMB1/pBR322/pUC origin of replication
   5104..5196    +  CDS            lacI (fragment): lac repressor; lacI; The lac repressor binds to the lac operator to inhibit transcription in E. coli. This inhibition can be relieved by adding lactose or isopropyl-β-D-thiogalactopyranoside (IPTG).
   5209..5230    +  protein_bind   CAP binding site: CAP binding activates transcription in the presence of cAMP. E. coli catabolite activator protein
   5245..5275    +  promoter       lac promoter: promoter for the E. coli lac operon
   5283..5299    +  protein_bind   lac operator: The lac repressor binds to the lac operator to inhibit transcription in E. coli. This inhibition can be relieved by adding lactose or isopropyl-β-D-thiogalactopyranoside (IPTG). lac repressor encoded by lacI
   5360..105     -  repeat_region  AAV2 ITR (fragment) (across the origin): inverted terminal repeat of adeno-associated virus serotype 2 inverted
