[The description below was written by a language model from this plasmid's Addgene catalogue record and pLannotate feature annotations shown in this document.]
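Description:
pAAVscCBPITuDlet-7Gpluc7xlet7BT is a 5,360 bp AAV transfer plasmid whose name ("sc") points to a self-complementary rAAV genome design. The expression cassettes lie between two AAV2 inverted terminal repeat fragments, which provide the signals for genome replication and packaging when helper functions are supplied in trans. The bacterial portion carries a high-copy ColE1/pUC origin, an ampicillin resistance gene with its own promoter, an f1 origin, and leftover lac/lacZα segments from the parental cloning vector. It is maintained in a recombination-deficient E. coli strain, a common precaution for ITR-containing plasmids.

The payload combines a microRNA inhibitor with a sensor for that same microRNA. A CMV enhancer/chicken β-actin promoter drives a human codon-optimized secreted Gaussia luciferase, terminated by a bovine growth hormone poly(A) signal. The construct and backbone names indicate seven let-7 binding sites downstream of the reporter, although these are not annotated in the feature table. The 463 bp synthetic insert, a human U6 (RNA polymerase III) promoter driving a "tough decoy" (TuD) RNA against let-7, was cloned at a PpuMI site. In the feature map it sits between two fragments of the SV40 intron, so the decoy cassette is embedded in the intron of the Pol II reporter transcript.

Functionally, endogenous let-7 should repress the luciferase message through the target sites, while the TuD RNA sequesters let-7 and relieves that repression. Secreted luciferase therefore provides a readout of inhibitor activity. The associated publication concerns long-term inhibition of microRNA function in mice using rAAV vectors, consistent with use of this plasmid for producing such vectors and monitoring let-7 inhibition in vivo or in cultured cells.
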