Addgene plasmid #35651: pAAVscCBPITuDlet-7Gpluc7xlet7BT
Depositing lab: Phillip Zamore. Depositing organization: University of Massachusetts, Worcester. Publication: Long-term, efficient inhibition of microRNA function in mice using rAAV vectors. Xie J, Ameres SL, Friedline R, Hung JH, Zhang Y, Xie Q, Zhong L, Su Q, He R, Li M, Li H, Mu X, Zhang H, Broderick JA, Kim JK, Weng Z, Flotte TR, Zamore PD, Gao G. Nat Methods. 2012 Mar 4;9(4):403-9. doi: 10.1038/nmeth.1903. PubMed 22388288.
Backbone
  Vector backbone: pAAVscCBPIGpluc7xlet-7BT
  Backbone size w/o insert (bp): 4895
  Vector type: AAV
Growth in bacteria
  Bacterial resistance: Ampicillin, 100 μg/mL
  Growth temperature: 37°C
  Growth strain: NEB Stable
  Copy number: High Copy
Gene/Insert
  Gene/Insert name: TuD let-7
  Species: Synthetic
  Insert size (bp): 463
  Promoter: U6
  Cloning method: Restriction Enzyme; 5′ cloning site PpuMI (destroyed during cloning); 3′ cloning site PpuMI (destroyed during cloning)
  Sequencing primers: 5′ gagggcctatttcccatgat
Terms and licenses: Academic/Nonprofit Terms; Industry Terms: Not Available to Industry
How to cite: pAAVscCBPITuDlet-7Gpluc7xlet7BT was a gift from Phillip Zamore (Addgene plasmid # 35651 ; http://n2t.net/addgene:35651 ; RRID:Addgene_35651)
