>Addgene plasmid #35651 | pAAVscCBPITuDlet-7Gpluc7xlet7BT | addgene partial sequence | sequence record 46394 | BGH-rev 5'-TAGAAGGCACAGTCGAGG-3'
GGTTTGAGGTAGGTTTTGTACAGTTTGAGGTAGGTTTTGTATAGTTAGAGGTAGGTTTTGCATAGTTTGA
GGTAGGTTTTGTATGGTTTGAGGTAGGTTTTGTGTGGTTTGAGGTAGGTTTTGTATAGTTTCTAGGATCA
GCGTCGAGCTAGTCACCACCGGCCCCCTTGATCTTGTCCACCTGGCCCTGGATCTTGCTGGCAAAGGTCG
CACAGCGTTGCGGCAGCCACTTCTTGAGCAGGTCAGAACACTGCACGTTGGCAAGCCCTTTGAGGCAGCC
AGTTGTGCAGTCCACACACAGATCGACCTGTGCGATGAACTGCTCCATGGGCTCCAAGTCCTTGAACCCA
GGAATCTCAGGAATGTCGACGATCGCCTCGCCTATGCCGCCCTGTGCGGACTCTTTGTCGCCTTCGTAGG
TGTGGCAGCGTCCTGGGATGAACTTCTTCATCTTGGGCGTGCACTTGATGTGGGACAGGCAGATCAGACA
GCCCCTGGTGCAGCCAGCTTTCCGGGCATTGGCTTCCATCTCTTTGAGCACCTCCAGCGGCAGCTTCTTG
CCGGGCAACTTCCCGCGGTCAGCATCGAGATCCGTGGTCGCGAAGTTGCTGGCCACGGCCACGATGTTGA
AGTCTTCGTTGTTCTCGGTGGGCTTGGCCTCGGCCACAGCGATGCAGATCAGGGCAAACAGAACTTTGAC
TCCCATGCTAGATGGTGGCGACCGGTGGATCGGCCGCGGGTACAATTCCGCAGCTTTTAGAGC
