>Addgene plasmid #35651 | pAAVscCBPITuDlet-7Gpluc7xlet7BT | addgene partial sequence | sequence record 46706 | hU6-F 5'-GAGGGCCTATTTCCCATGATT-3'
AGGCTGTTAGAGAGATAATTAGAATTAATTTGACTGTAAACACAAAGATATTAGTACAAAATACGTGACG
TAGAAAGTAATAATTTCTTGGGTAGTTTGCAGTTTTAAAATTATGTTTTAAAATGGACTATCATATGCTT
ACCGTAACTTGAAAGTATTTCGATTTCTTGGGTTTATATATCTTGTGGAAAGGACGCGGGATCCGACGGC
GCTAGGATCATCAACAACTATACAACCATCTTACTACCTCACAAGTATTCTGGTCACAGAATACAACAAC
TATACAACCATCTTACTACCTCACAAGATGATCCTAGCGCCGTCTTTTTTAAGCTGTCCCGGATCCGGTG
GTGGTGCAAATCAAAGAACTGCTCCTCAGTGGATGTTGCCTTTACTTCTAGGCCTGTACGGAAGTGTTAC
TTCTGCTCTAAAAGCTGCGGAATTGTACCCGCGGCCGATCCACCGGTCGCCACCATCTAGCATGGGAGTC
AAAGTTCTGTTTGCCCTGATCTGCATCGCTGTGGCCGAGGCCAAGCCCACCGAGAACAACGAAGACTTCA
ACATCGTGGCCGTGGCCAGCAACTTCGCGACCACGGATCTCGATGCTGACCGCGGGAAGTTGCCCGGCAA
GAAGCTGCCGCTGGAGGTGCTCAAAGAGATGGAAGCCAATGCCCGGAAAGCTGGCTGCACCAGGGGCTGT
CTGATCTGCCTGTCCCACATCAAGTGCACGCCCAAGATGAAGAAGTTCATCCCAGGACGCTGCCACACCT
ACGAAGGCGACAAAGAGTCCGCACAGGGCGGCATAGGCGAGGCGATCGTC
